Addgene plasmid #13383: pGEX-4T-1 EGFP-Sumo2 G
Depositing lab: Mary Dasso. Depositing organization: National Institute of Child Health and Human Development (NICHD). Publication: SUMO-2/3 regulates topoisomerase II in mitosis. Azuma Y, Arnaoutov A, Dasso M. J Cell Biol. 2003 Nov 10. 163(3):477-87. 10.1083/jcb.200304088 PubMed 14597774.
Backbone
  Vector backbone: pGEX-4T-1
  Backbone manufacturer: Amersham
  Backbone size w/o insert (bp): 5000
  Vector type: Bacterial Expression
Growth in bacteria
  Bacterial resistance: Ampicillin, 100 μg/mL
  Growth temperature: 37°C
  Growth strain: DH5alpha
  Copy number: High Copy
Gene/Insert
  Gene/Insert name: Sumo2 G (alt name: SUMO-2)
  Species: H. sapiens (human)
  Insert size (bp): 300
  Mutation: Nonconjugatable SUMO2G: single C-terminal glycine at amino acid position 92
  GenBank ID: NP_008868
  Entrez Gene: SUMO2 (a.k.a. HSMT3, SMT3B, SMT3H2, SUMO3, Smt3A)
  Tag / fusion protein: GST (N terminal on backbone); EGFP (N terminal on insert)
  Cloning method: Restriction Enzyme; 5′ cloning site BamHI (not destroyed); 3′ cloning site NotI (not destroyed)
  Sequencing primers: 5′ pEGFP-C
Terms and licenses: Academic/Nonprofit Terms; Industry Terms: Not Available to Industry
How to cite: pGEX-4T-1 EGFP-Sumo2 G was a gift from Mary Dasso (Addgene plasmid # 13383 ; http://n2t.net/addgene:13383 ; RRID:Addgene_13383)
