[The description below was written by a language model from this plasmid's Addgene catalogue record.]
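Description:
pGEX-4T-1 EGFP-Sumo2 G is a bacterial expression plasmid built on the commercial pGEX-4T-1 backbone (about 5 kb without insert), designed to produce a recombinant GST fusion protein in E. coli. It is maintained as a high-copy plasmid under ampicillin selection. The record lists no feature table, so the promoter and other regulatory elements are not explicitly stated. pGEX-series vectors generally drive expression from an IPTG-inducible tac promoter under lacI control, and the 4T variants place a thrombin cleavage site between GST and the cloned protein.

The insert, cloned between BamHI and NotI sites that both remain intact, encodes human SUMO-2 (roughly 300 bp) with EGFP fused to its N terminus. The expressed product is therefore a tripartite GST–EGFP–SUMO2 fusion. GST allows affinity purification on glutathione resin, and EGFP provides a fluorescent label for tracking the protein. The "G" designation refers to a mutant form that ends in a single C-terminal glycine at position 92 rather than the diglycine motif needed for activation and attachment to substrate lysines, which the record describes as nonconjugatable.

This makes the construct a source of purified, fluorescent SUMO-2 that cannot enter the conjugation pathway. It most plausibly serves as a negative control alongside a conjugation-competent counterpart, to distinguish covalent SUMO modification from non-covalent association. The associated publication concerns SUMO-2/3 regulation of topoisomerase II during mitosis, which fits such a use in biochemical or localisation assays, although the record does not spell out the specific experiments.
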