>Addgene plasmid #13383 | pGEX-4T-1 EGFP-Sumo2 G | addgene partial sequence | sequence record 19762 | EGFP-C 5'-CATGGTCCTGCTGGAGTTCGTG-3'
AGCTGTACAGTCCGGACTCAGATCCATGGCCGACGAAAAGCCCAAGGAAGGAGTCAAGACTGAGAACAAC
GATCATATTAATTTGAAGGTGGCGGGGCAGGATGGTTCTGTGGTGCAGTTTAAGATTAAGAGGCATACAC
CACTTAGTAAACTAATGAAAGCCTATTGTGAACGACAGGGATTGTCAATGAGGCAGATCAGATTCCGATT
TGACGGGCAACCAATCAATGAAACAGACACACCTGCACAGTTGGAAATGGAGGATGAAGATACAATTGAT
GTGTTCCAACAGCAGACGGGATGAGCGGCCGCATCGTGACTGACTGACGATCTGCCTCGCGCGTTTCGGT
GATGACGGTGAAAACCTCTGACACATGCAGCTCCCGGAGACGGTCACAGCTTGTCTGTAAGCGGATGCCG
GGAGCAGACAAGCCCGTCAGGGCGCGTCAGCGGGTGTTGGCGGGTGTCGGGGCGCAGCCATGACCCAGTC
ACGTAGCGATAGCGGAGTGTATAATTCTTGAAGACGAAAGGGCCTCGTGATACGCCTATTTTTATAGGTT
AATGTCATGATAATAATGGTTTCTTAGACGTCAGGTGGCACTTTTCGGGGAAATGTGCGCGGAACCCCTA
TTTGTTTATTTTTCTAAATACAT
